Addgene plasmid #101337: pALPS_3'LTR GFP@gag start SFFV-
Purpose: Repaired U3 allows LTR-based transcription by the provirus with GFP as a marker for expression. WPRE was deleted.
Depositing lab: Jeremy Luban. Depositing organization: University of Massachusetts, Worcester. Publication: Intron-containing RNA from the HIV-1 provirus activates type I interferon and inflammatory cytokines. McCauley SM, Kim K, Nowosielska A, Dauphin A, Yurkovetskiy L, Diehl WE, Luban J. Nat Commun. 2018 Dec 13;9(1):5305. doi: 10.1038/s41467-018-07753-2. PubMed 30546110.
Backbone
  Vector backbone: pALPS
  Vector type: Lentiviral
Growth in bacteria
  Bacterial resistance: Ampicillin, 100 μg/mL
  Growth temperature: 30°C
  Growth strain: NEB Stable
  Copy number: High Copy
Gene/Insert
  Gene/Insert name: GFP
  Cloning method: Restriction Enzyme; 5′ cloning site unknown (unknown if destroyed); 3′ cloning site unknown (unknown if destroyed)
  Sequencing primers: 5′ unknown
Terms and licenses: Academic/Nonprofit Terms; Industry Terms: Not Available to Industry
How to cite: pALPS_3'LTR GFP@gag start SFFV- was a gift from Jeremy Luban (Addgene plasmid # 101337 ; http://n2t.net/addgene:101337 ; RRID:Addgene_101337)
