[The description below was written by a language model from this plasmid's Addgene catalogue record and pLannotate feature annotations shown in this document.]
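Description:
pALPS_3'LTR GFP@gag start SFFV- is an HIV-1-derived lentiviral transfer vector built on the pALPS backbone and designed so that the integrated provirus transcribes from its own LTR rather than from an internal promoter. It is maintained in bacteria through a high-copy ColE1/pUC-type origin and an ampicillin resistance gene (β-lactamase with its native promoter). A pBR322 bom fragment and an SV40 enhancer/early promoter element are also annotated in the backbone.

In the plasmid, a CMV enhancer/promoter sits directly upstream of a truncated 5' LTR (R-U5), an arrangement that drives production of the vector genomic RNA in packaging cells. This is followed by the HIV-1 Ψ packaging signal, and EGFP begins at the end of the annotated Ψ fragment, consistent with the name's indication that GFP is placed at the gag start position. Downstream lie the Rev response element for Rev-dependent nuclear export, a short Rev coding fragment, and the cPPT/CTS.

According to the record, the 3' LTR carries a repaired U3, so after reverse transcription copies U3 to the 5' end, the provirus is not self-inactivating and expresses GFP as a readout of LTR-driven transcription. The annotated nef fragment just upstream of the 3' R-U5 probably reflects this restored U3, which overlaps nef in HIV-1. The WPRE has been deleted, and none is annotated.

The "SFFV-" in the name suggests the internal SFFV promoter is absent or disabled, yet the feature table still detects an SFFV promoter with no annotated coding sequence behind it. The record does not resolve this discrepancy. The associated work concerns innate immune activation by HIV-1 proviral RNA.
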