Features (pLannotate 1.2.2; 16 found; start..end, strand, type, name):
     31..83      -  misc_feature   bom (fragment): basis of mobility region from pBR322
    245..574     +  promoter       SV40 promoter: SV40 enhancer and early promoter
    586..965     +  enhancer       CMV enhancer: human cytomegalovirus immediate early enhancer
    966..1165    +  promoter       CMV promoter: human cytomegalovirus (CMV) immediate early promoter
   1183..1363    +  LTR            5' LTR (truncated): truncated 5' long terminal repeat (LTR) from HIV-1
   1410..1522    +  misc_feature   HIV-1 Ψ (fragment): packaging signal of human immunodeficiency virus type 1
   1519..2235    +  CDS            EGFP: EGFP is a basic (constitutively fluorescent) green fluorescent protein published in 1996, derived from Aequorea victoria. It is reported to be a rapidly-maturing weak dimer with moderate acid sensitivity.
   2398..2631    +  misc_feature   RRE: The Rev response element (RRE) of HIV-1 allows for Rev-dependent mRNA export from the nucleus to the cytoplasm.
   3008..3108    +  CDS            Rev (fragment): human immunodeficiency virus 1 (HIV-1) Rev protein; rev; enhances nuclear export of unspliced and incompletely spliced viral mRNAs
   3158..3275    +  misc_feature   cPPT/CTS: central polypurine tract and central termination sequence of HIV-1
   3412..3819    +  promoter       SFFV promoter: spleen focus-forming virus long terminal repeat (LTR) promoter
   3951..4355    +  CDS            nef (fragment): NEF_HV1BR - Experimental evidence at protein level: Swiss-Prot protein existence level 1. Extracellular Nef protein targets CD4(+) T-lymphocytes for apoptosis by interacting with CXCR4 surface receptors (PubMed:14990729). From Human immunodeficiency virus type 1 group M subtype B (isolate BRU/LAI) (HIV-1).
   4480..4660    +  LTR            5' LTR (truncated): truncated 5' long terminal repeat (LTR) from HIV-1
   4728..5316    -  rep_origin     ori: high-copy-number ColE1/pMB1/pBR322/pUC origin of replication
   5487..6347    -  CDS            AmpR: β-lactamase; bla; confers resistance to ampicillin, carbenicillin, and related antibiotics
   6348..6452    -  promoter       AmpR promoter: bla
>Addgene plasmid #101337 | pALPS_3'LTR GFP@gag start SFFV- | addgene full sequence | sequence record 194231 | Addgene NGS Result
GTCGACGGATCGGGAGATCTCCCGATCCCCTATGGTGCACTCTCAGTACAATCTGCTCTGATGCCGCATA
GTTAAGCCAGTATCTGCTCCCTGCTTGTGTGTTGGAGGTCGCTGAGTAGTGCGCGAGCAAAATTTAAGCT
ACAACAAGGCAAGGCTTGACCGACAATTGCATGAAGAATCTGCTTAGGGTTAGGCGTTTTGCGCTGCTTC
GCGATGTACGGGCCAGATATACGCGCTGTGGAATGTGTGTCAGTTAGGGTGTGGAAAGTCCCCAGGCTCC
CCAGCAGGCAGAAGTATGCAAAGCATGCATCTCAATTAGTCAGCAACCAGGTGTGGAAAGTCCCCAGGCT
CCCCAGCAGGCAGAAGTATGCAAAGCATGCATCTCAATTAGTCAGCAACCATAGTCCCGCCCCTAACTCC
GCCCATCCCGCCCCTAACTCCGCCCAGTTCCGCCCATTCTCCGCCCCATGGCTGACTAATTTTTTTTATT
TATGCAGAGGCCGAGGCCGCCTCTGCCTCTGAGCTATTCCAGAAGTAGTGAGGAGGCTTTTTTGGAGGCC
TAGGCTTTTGCAAAAAGCTCGCGTTGACATTGATTATTGACTAGTTATTAATAGTAATCAATTACGGGGT
CATTAGTTCATAGCCCATATATGGAGTTCCGCGTTACATAACTTACGGTAAATGGCCCGCCTGGCTGACC
GCCCAACGACCCCCGCCCATTGACGTCAATAATGACGTATGTTCCCATAGTAACGCCAATAGGGACTTTC
CATTGACGTCAATGGGTGGAGTATTTACGGTAAACTGCCCACTTGGCAGTACATCAAGTGTATCATATGC
CAAGTACGCCCCCTATTGACGTCAATGACGGTAAATGGCCCGCCTGGCATTATGCCCAGTACATGACCTT
ATGGGACTTTCCTACTTGGCAGTACATCTACGTATTAGTCATCGCTATTACCATGGTGATGCGGTTTTGG
CAGTACATCAATGGGCGTGGATAGCGGTTTGACTCACGGGGATTTCCAAGTCTCCACCCCATTGACGTCA
ATGGGAGTTTGTTTTGGCACCAAAATCAACGGGACTTTCCAAAATGTCGTAACAACTCCGCCCCATTGAC
GCAAATGGGCGGTAGGCGTGTACGGTGGGAGGTCTATATAAGCAGCGCGTTTTGCCTGTACTGGGTCTCT
CTGGTTAGACCAGATCTGAGCCTGGGAGCTCTCTGGCTAACTAGGGAACCCACTGCTTAAGCCTCAATAA
AGCTTGCCTTGAGTGCTTCAAGTAGTGTGTGCCCGTCTGTTGTGTGACTCTGGTAACTAGAGATCCCTCA
GACCCTTTTAGTCAGTGTGGAAAATCTCTAGCAGTGGCGCCCGAACAGGGACTTGAAAGCGAAAGGGAAA
CCAGAGGAGCTCTCTCGACGCAGGACTCGGCTTGCTGAAGCGCGCACGGCAAGAGGCGAGGGGCGGCGAC
TGGTGAGTACGCCAAAAATTTTGACTAGCGGAGGCTAGAAGGAGAGAGATGGTGTCAAAAGGAGAAGAAC
TGTTCACCGGAGTGGTCCCAATCCTGGTGGAGCTGGACGGAGATGTCAATGGCCACAAGTTCAGCGTGAG
CGGAGAGGGAGAAGGAGACGCTACATACGGCAAGCTGACTCTGAAATTCATTTGCACCACAGGGAAGCTG
CCCGTGCCTTGGCCAACCCTGGTCACTACCCTGACATACGGCGTCCAGTGTTTTAGCAGATATCCAGACC
ACATGAAGCAGCATGATTTCTTTAAATCCGCCATGCCCGAGGGCTACGTGCAGGAACGGACAATCTTCTT
TAAGGACGATGGAAACTATAAAACTAGAGCTGAGGTGAAGTTCGAAGGAGACACCCTGGTCAACAGGATC
GAGCTGAAGGGCATTGACTTTAAAGAAGATGGGAATATTCTGGGACACAAGCTGGAGTACAACTACAACT
CTCATAACGTGTATATCATGGCAGATAAGCAGAAAAACGGCATTAAGGTCAATTTCAAAATCCGCCACAA
TATTGAAGACGGGAGCGTGCAGCTGGCCGATCATTACCAGCAGAACACACCTATCGGCGACGGACCCGTG
CTGCTGCCTGATAATCACTATCTGTCTACTCAGAGTGCCCTGTCAAAGGACCCAAACGAGAAACGAGATC
ATATGGTGCTGCTGGAGTTTGTCACCGCTGCTGGAATCACACTGGGCATGGATGAGCTGTACAAGTAACG
GCCGGCCGCTGATCTTCAGACCTGGAGGAGGAGATATGAGGGACAATTGGAGAAGTGAATTATATAAATA
TAAAGTAGTAAAAATTGAACCATTAGGAGTAGCACCCACCAAGGCAAAGAGAAGAGTGGTGCAGAGAGAA
AAAAGAGCAGTGGGAATAGGAGCTTTGTTCCTTGGGTTCTTGGGAGCAGCAGGAAGCACTATGGGCGCAG
CGTCAATGACGCTGACGGTACAGGCCAGACAATTATTGTCTGGTATAGTGCAGCAGCAGAACAATTTGCT
GAGGGCTATTGAGGCGCAACAGCATCTGTTGCAACTCACAGTCTGGGGCATCAAGCAGCTCCAGGCAAGA
ATCCTGGCTGTGGAAAGATACCTAAAGGATCAACAGCTCCTGGGGATTTGGGGTTGCTCTGGAAAACTCA
TTTGCACCACTGCTGTGCCTTGGAATGCTAGTTGGAGTAATAAATCTCTGGAACAGATTTGGAATCACAC
GACCTGGATGGAGTGGGACAGAGAAATTAACAATTACACAAGCTTAATACACTCCTTAATTGAAGAATCG
CAAAACCAGCAAGAAAAGAATGAACAAGAATTATTGGAATTAGATAAATGGGCAAGTTTGTGGAATTGGT
TTAACATAACAAATTGGCTGTGGTATATAAAATTATTCATAATGATAGTAGGAGGCTTGGTAGGTTTAAG
AATAGTTTTTGCTGTACTTTCTATAGTGAATAGAGTTAGGCAGGGATATTCACCATTATCGTTTCAGACC
CACCTCCCAACCCCGAGGGGACCCGACAGGCCCGAAGGAATAGAAGAAGAAGGTGGAGAGAGAGACAGAG
ACAGATCCATTCGATTAGTGAACGGATCGGCACTGCGTGCGCCAATTCTGCAGACAAATGGCAGTATTCA
TCCACAATTTTAAAAGAAAAGGGGGGATTGGGGGGTACAGTGCAGGGGAAAGAATAGTAGACATAATAGC
AACAGACATACAAACTAAAGAATTACAAAAACAAATTACAAAAATTCAAAATTTTCGGGTTTATTACAGG
GACAGCAGAGATCCAGTTTGGTTAATTAACTGCAGCCCCGATAAAATAAAAGATTTTATTTAGTCTCCAG
AAAAAGGGGGGAATGAAAGACCCCACCTGTAGGTTTGGCAAGCTAGCTGCAGTAACGCCATTTTGCAAGG
CATGGAAAAATACCAAACCAAGAATAGAGAAGTTCAGATCAAGGGCGGGTACATGAAAATAGCTAACGTT
GGGCCAAACAGGATATCTGCGGTGAGCAGTTTCGGCCCCGGCCCGGGGCCAAGAACAGATGGTCACCGCA
GTTTCGGCCCCGGCCCGAGGCCAAGAACAGATGGTCCCCAGATATGGCCCAACCCTCAGCAGTTTCTTAA
GACCCATCAGATGTTTCCAGGCTCCCCCAAGGACCTGAAATGACCCTGCGCCTTATTTGAATTAACCAAT
CAGCCTGCTTCTCGCTTCTGTTCGCGCGCTTCTGCTTCCCGAGCTCTATAAAAGAGCTCACAACCCCTCA
CTCGGCGCGCCAGTCCTCCGACAGACTGAGTCGCCCGGGGGTCTAGAAGCGCTGGATCCGTTTAAACGCG
GCCGCCCAGCACAGTGGCTCGAGCCGCGGGTTAACTGGCCAGAATTCACGCGTATCGATACCGGTGGCCC
CTGGGGCCGCGATCGCAGACCTGCAGGTGGCCTCAGGTACCTTTAAGACCAATGACTTACAAGGCAGCTG
TAGATCTTAGCCACTTTTTAAAAGAAAAGGGGGGACTGGAAGGGCTAATTCACTCCCAAAGAAGACAAGA
TATCCTTGATCTGTGGATCTACCACACACAAGGCTACTTCCCTGATTGGCAGAACTACACACCAGGGCCA
GGGGTCAGATATCCACTGACCTTTGGATGGTGCTACAAGCTAGTACCAGTTGAGCCAGATAAGGTAGAAG
AGGCCAATAAAGGAGAGAACACCAGCTTGTTACACCCTGTGAGCCTGCATGGAATGGATGACCCTGAGAG
AGAAGTGTTAGAGTGGAGGTTTGACAGCCGCCTAGCATTTCATCACGTGGCCCGAGAGCTGCATCCGGAG
TACTTCAAGAACTGCTGACATCGAGCTTGCTACAAGGGACTTTCCGCTGGGGACTTTCCAGGGAGGCGTG
GCCTGGGCGGGACTGGGGAGTGGCGAGCCCTCAGATGCTGCATATAAGCAGCTGCTTTTTGCCTGTACTG
GGTCTCTCTGGTTAGACCAGATCTGAGCCTGGGAGCTCTCTGGCTAACTAGGGAACCCACTGCTTAAGCC
TCAATAAAGCTTGCCTTGAGTGCTTCAAGTAGTGTGTGCCCGTCTGTTGTGTGACTCTGGTAACTAGAGA
TCCCTCAGACCCTTTTAGTCAGTGTGGAAAATCTCTAGCAGGCGTTTCATGTGAGCAAAAGGCCAGCAAA
AGGCCAGGAACCGTAAAAAGGCCGCGTTGCTGGCGTTTTTCCATAGGCTCCGCCCCCCTGACGAGCATCA
CAAAAATCGACGCTCAAGTCAGAGGTGGCGAAACCCGACAGGACTATAAAGATACCAGGCGTTTCCCCCT
GGAAGCTCCCTCGTGCGCTCTCCTGTTCCGACCCTGCCGCTTACCGGATACCTGTCCGCCTTTCTCCCTT
CGGGAAGCGTGGCGCTTTCTCATAGCTCACGCTGTAGGTATCTCAGTTCGGTGTAGGTCGTTCGCTCCAA
GCTGGGCTGTGTGCACGAACCCCCCGTTCAGCCCGACCGCTGCGCCTTATCCGGTAACTATCGTCTTGAG
TCCAACCCGGTAAGACACGACTTATCGCCACTGGCAGCAGCCACTGGTAACAGGATTAGCAGAGCGAGGT
ATGTAGGCGGTGCTACAGAGTTCTTGAAGTGGTGGCCTAACTACGGCTACACTAGAAGAACAGTATTTGG
TATCTGCGCTCTGCTGAAGCCAGTTACCTTCGGAAAAAGAGTTGGTAGCTCTTGATCCGGCAAACAAACC
ACCGCTGGTAGCGGTGGTTTTTTTGTTTGCAAGCAGCAGATTACGCGCAGAAAAAAAGGATCTCAAGAAG
ATCCTTTGATCTTTTCTACGGGGTCTGACGCTCAGTGGAACGAAAACTCACGTTAAGGGATTTTGGTCAT
GAGATTATCAAAAAGGATCTTCACCTAGATCCTTTTAAATTAAAAATGAAGTTTTAAATCAATCTAAAGT
ATATATGAGTAAACTTGGTCTGACAGTTACCAATGCTTAATCAGTGAGGCACCTATCTCAGCGATCTGTC
TATTTCGTTCATCCATAGTTGCCTGACTCCCCGTCGTGTAGATAACTACGATACGGGAGGGCTTACCATC
TGGCCCCAGTGCTGCAATGATACCGCGAGACCCACGCTCACCGGCTCCAGATTTATCAGCAATAAACCAG
CCAGCCGGAAGGGCCGAGCGCAGAAGTGGTCCTGCAACTTTATCCGCCTCCATCCAGTCTATTAATTGTT
GCCGGGAAGCTAGAGTAAGTAGTTCGCCAGTTAATAGTTTGCGCAACGTTGTTGCCATTGCTACAGGCAT
CGTGGTGTCACGCTCGTCGTTTGGTATGGCTTCATTCAGCTCCGGTTCCCAACGATCAAGGCGAGTTACA
TGATCCCCCATGTTGTGCAAAAAAGCGGTTAGCTCCTTCGGTCCTCCGATCGTTGTCAGAAGTAAGTTGG
CCGCAGTGTTATCACTCATGGTTATGGCAGCACTGCATAATTCTCTTACTGTCATGCCATCCGTAAGATG
CTTTTCTGTGACTGGTGAGTACTCAACCAAGTCATTCTGAGAATAGTGTATGCGGCGACCGAGTTGCTCT
TGCCCGGCGTCAATACGGGATAATACCGCGCCACATAGCAGAACTTTAAAAGTGCTCATCATTGGAAAAC
GTTCTTCGGGGCGAAAACTCTCAAGGATCTTACCGCTGTTGAGATCCAGTTCGATGTAACCCACTCGTGC
ACCCAACTGATCTTCAGCATCTTTTACTTTCACCAGCGTTTCTGGGTGAGCAAAAACAGGAAGGCAAAAT
GCCGCAAAAAAGGGAATAAGGGCGACACGGAAATGTTGAATACTCATACTCTTCCTTTTTCAATATTATT
GAAGCATTTATCAGGGTTATTGTCTCATGAGCGGATACATATTTGAATGTATTTAGAAAAATAAACAAAT
AGGGGTTCCGCGCACATTTCCCCGAAAAGTGCCACCTGAC
